>Addgene plasmid #216304 | pcDNA3.1-MF3958 Light chain | addgene full sequence | sequence record 433369 | Addgene NGS Result
GACGGATCGGGAGATCTCCCGATCCCCTATGGTGCACTCTCAGTACAATCTGCTCTGATGCCGCATAGTT
AAGCCAGTATCTGCTCCCTGCTTGTGTGTTGGAGGTCGCTGAGTAGTGCGCGAGCAAAATTTAAGCTACA
ACAAGGCAAGGCTTGACCGACAATTGCATGAAGAATCTGCTTAGGGTTAGGCGTTTTGCGCTGCTTCGCG
ATGTACGGGCCAGATATACGCGTTGACATTGATTATTGACTAGTTATTAATAGTAATCAATTACGGGGTC
ATTAGTTCATAGCCCATATATGGAGTTCCGCGTTACATAACTTACGGTAAATGGCCCGCCTGGCTGACCG
CCCAACGACCCCCGCCCATTGACGTCAATAATGACGTATGTTCCCATAGTAACGCCAATAGGGACTTTCC
ATTGACGTCAATGGGTGGAGTATTTACGGTAAACTGCCCACTTGGCAGTACATCAAGTGTATCATATGCC
AAGTACGCCCCCTATTGACGTCAATGACGGTAAATGGCCCGCCTGGCATTATGCCCAGTACATGACCTTA
TGGGACTTTCCTACTTGGCAGTACATCTACGTATTAGTCATCGCTATTACCATGGTGATGCGGTTTTGGC
AGTACATCAATGGGCGTGGATAGCGGTTTGACTCACGGGGATTTCCAAGTCTCCACCCCATTGACGTCAA
TGGGAGTTTGTTTTGGCACCAAAATCAACGGGACTTTCCAAAATGTCGTAACAACTCCGCCCCATTGACG
CAAATGGGCGGTAGGCGTGTACGGTGGGAGGTCTATATAAGCAGAGCTCTCTGGCTAACTAGAGAACCCA
CTGCTTACTGGCTTATCGAAATTAATACGACTCACTATAGGGAGACCCAAGCTGGCTAGCGTTTAAACGG
GCCCTCTAGACTCGAGCGGCCGCCACCATGGGGATCCTTCCCAGCCCTGGGATGCCTGCGCTGCTCTCCC
TCGTGAGCCTTCTCTCCGTGCTGCTGATGGGTTGCGTAGCTGACATTCAAATGACACAGTCGCCATCTAG
CCTGTCAGCTTCAGTAGGAGATCGTGTGACCATCACCTGTCGTGCATCCCAAAGCATTAGCTCGTACCTT
AATTGGTATCAACAGAAACCGGGAAAGGCGCCCAAGCTTTTGATTTATGCAGCGTCCTCATTGCAGTCTG
GAGTTCCATCCCGCTTTTCGGGATCTGGCTCAGGCACTGACTTCACCCTGACAATCAGCAGCCTTCAACC
CGAAGACTTCGCAACCTATTACTGCCAACAATCGTACTCTACGCCCCCTACGTTTGGGCAGGGTACTAAG
GTTGAGATCAAGAGGACTGTGGCTGCACCATCTGTCTTCATCTTCCCGCCATCTGATGAGCAGTTGAAAT
CTGGAACTGCCTCTGTTGTGTGCCTGCTGAATAACTTCTATCCCAGAGAGGCCAAAGTACAGTGGAAGGT
GGATAACGCCCTCCAATCGGGTAACTCCCAGGAGAGTGTCACAGAGCAGGACAGCAAGGACAGCACCTAC
AGCCTCAGCAGCACCCTGACGCTGAGCAAAGCAGACTACGAGAAACACAAAGTCTACGCCTGCGAAGTCA
CCCATCAGGGCCTGAGCTCGCCCGTCACAAAGAGCTTCAACAGGGGAGAGTGTTGATAAACCGGTAAGCT
GAGCAGCGGCTACAAGGACGTGATCCTGTGGTTCAGCTTCGGCGCCAGCTGCTTCATCCTGCTGGCCATC
GTGATGGGCCTGGTGTTCATCTGCGTGAAGAACGGCAACATGCGGTGCACCATCTGCATCTGATGATATC
GAATTCCACCACACTGGACTAGTGGATCCGAGCTCGGTACCAAGCTTAAGTTTAAACCGCTGATCAGCCT
CGACTGTGCCTTCTAGTTGCCAGCCATCTGTTGTTTGCCCCTCCCCCGTGCCTTCCTTGACCCTGGAAGG
TGCCACTCCCACTGTCCTTTCCTAATAAAATGAGGAAATTGCATCGCATTGTCTGAGTAGGTGTCATTCT
ATTCTGGGGGGTGGGGTGGGGCAGGACAGCAAGGGGGAGGATTGGGAAGACAATAGCAGGCATGCTGGGG
ATGCGGTGGGCTCTATGGCTTCTGAGGCGGAAAGAACCAGCTGGGGCTCTAGGGGGTATCCCC
[124 nt withheld, positions 2164-2287]
C
[91 nt withheld, positions 2289-2379]
A
[49 nt withheld, positions 2381-2429]
CCTTTGACGTTGGAGTCCACGTTCTTT
[37 nt withheld, positions 2457-2493]
ACCCTATCTCGGTCTATTCTTTTGATTTATAAGGGATTTTGCCGATTTCGGCCTATTGGTTAAAAAATGA
GCTGATTTAACAAAAATTTAACGCGAATTAATTCTGTGGAATGTGTGTCAGTTAGGGTGTGGAAAGTCCC
CAGGCTCCCCAGCAGGCAGAAGTATGCAAAGCATGCATCTCAATTAGTCAGCAACCAGGTGTGGAAAGTC
CCCAGGCTCCCCAGCAGGCAGAAGTATGCAAAGCATGCATCTCAATTAGTCAGCAACCATAGTCCCGCCC
CTAACTCCGCCCATCCCGCCCCTAACTCCGCCCAGTTCCGCCCATTCTCCGCCCCATGGCTGACTAATTT
TTTTTATTTATGCAGAGGCCGAGGCCGCCTCTGCCTCTGAGCTATTCCAGAAGTAGTGAGGAGGCTTTTT
TGGAGGCCTAGGCTTTTGCAAAAAGCTCCCGGGAGCTTGTATATCCATTTTCGGATCTGATCAAGAGACA
GGATGAGGATCGTTTCGCATGATTGAACAAGATGGATTGCACGCAGGTTCTCCGGCCGCTTGGGTGGAGA
GGCTATTCGGCTATGACTGGGCACAACAGACAATCGGCTGCTCTGATGCCGCCGTGTTCCGGCTGTCAGC
GCAGGGGCGCCCGGTTCTTTTTGTCAAGACCGACCTGTCCGGTGCCCTGAATGAACTGCAGGACGAGGCA
GCGCGGCTATCGTGGCTGGCCACGACGGGCGTTCCTTGCGCAGCTGTGCTCGACGTTGTCACTGAAGCGG
GAAGGGACTGGCTGCTATTGGGCGAAGTGCCGGGGCAGGATCTCCTGTCATCTCACCTTGCTCCTGCCGA
GAAAGTATCCATCATGGCTGATGCAATGCGGCGGCTGCATACGCTTGATCCGGCTACCTGCCCATTCGAC
CACCAAGCGAAACATCGCATCGAGCGAGCACGTACTCGGATGGAAGCCGGTCTTGTCGATCAGGATGATC
TGGACGAAGAGCATCAGGGGCTCGCGCCAGCCGAACTGTTCGCCAGGCTCAAGGCGCGCATGCCCGACGG
CGAGGATCTCGTCGTGACCCATGGCGATGCCTGCTTGCCGAATATCATGGTGGAAAATGGCCGCTTTTCT
GGATTCATCGACTGTGGCCGGCTGGGTGTGGCGGACCGCTATCAGGACATAGCGTTGGCTACCCGTGATA
TTGCTGAAGAGCTTGGCGGCGAATGGGCTGACCGCTTCCTCGTGCTTTACGGTATCGCCGCTCCCGATTC
GCAGCGCATCGCCTTCTATCGCCTTCTTGACGAGTTCTTCTGAGCGGGACTCTGGGGTTCGAAATGACCG
ACCAAGCGACGCCCAACCTGCCATCACGAGATTTCGATTCCACCGCCGCCTTCTATGAAAGGTTGGGCTT
CGGAATCGTTTTCCGGGACGCCGGCTGGATGATCCTCCAGCGCGGGGATCTCATGCTGGAGTTCTTCGCC
CACCCCAACTTGTTTATTGCAGCTTATAATGGTTACAAATAAAGCAATAGCATCACAAATTTCACAAATA
AAGCATTTTTTTCACTGCATTCTAGTTGTGGTTTGTCCAAACTCATCAATGTATCTTATCATGTCTGTAT
ACCGTCGACCTCTAGCTAGAGCTTGGCGTAATCATGGTCATAGCTGTTTCCTGTGTGAAATTGTTATCCG
CTCACAATTCCACACAACATACGAGCCGGAAGCATAAAGTGTAAAGCCTGGGGTGCCTAATGAGTGAGCT
AACTCACATTAATTGCGTTGCGCTCACTGCCCGCTTTCCAGTCGGGAAACCTGTCGTGCCAGCTGCATTA
ATGAATCGGCCAACGCGCGGGGAGAGGCGGTTTGCGTATTGGGCGCTCTTCCGCTTCCTCGCTCACTGAC
TCGCTGCGCTCGGTCGTTCGGCTGCGGCGAGCGGTATCAGCTCACTCAAAGGCGGTAATACGGTTATCCA
CAGAATCAGGGGATAACGCAGGAAAGAACATGTGAGCAAAAGGCCAGCAAAAGGCCAGGAACCGTAAAAA
GGCCGCGTTGCTGGCGTTTTTCCATAGGCTCCGCCCCCCTGACGAGCATCACAAAAATCGACGCTCAAGT
CAGAGGTGGCGAAACCCGACAGGACTATAAAGATACCAGGCGTTTCCCCCTGGAAGCTCCCTCGTGCGCT
CTCCTGTTCCGACCCTGCCGCTTACCGGATACCTGTCCGCCTTTCTCCCTTCGGGAAGCGTGGCGCTTTC
TCATAGCTCACGCTGTAGGTATCTCAGTTCGGTGTAGGTCGTTCGCTCCAAGCTGGGCTGTGTGCACGAA
CCCCCCGTTCAGCCCGACCGCTGCGCCTTATCCGGTAACTATCGTCTTGAGTCCAACCCGGTAAGACACG
ACTTATCGCCACTGGCAGCAGCCACTGGTAACAGGATTAGCAGAGCGAGGTATGTAGGCGGTGCTACAGA
GTTCTTGAAGTGGTGGCCTAACTACGGCTACACTAGAAGAACAGTATTTGGTATCTGCGCTCTGCTGAAG
CCAGTTACCTTCGGAAAAAGAGTTGGTAGCTCTTGATCCGGCAAACAAACCACCGCTGGTAGCGGTGGTT
TTTTTGTTTGCAAGCAGCAGATTACGCGCAGAAAAAAAGGATCTCAAGAAGATCCTTTGATCTTTTCTAC
GGGGTCTGACGCTCAGTGGAACGAAAACTCACGTTAAGGGATTTTGGTCATGAGATTATCAAAAAGGATC
TTCACCTAGATCCTTTTAAATTAAAAATGAAGTTTTAAATCAATCTAAAGTATATATGAGTAAACTTGGT
CTGACAGTTACCAATGCTTAATCAGTGAGGCACCTATCTCAGCGATCTGTCTATTTCGTTCATCCATAGT
TGCCTGACTCCCCGTCGTGTAGATAACTACGATACGGGAGGGCTTACCATCTGGCCCCAGTGCTGCAATG
ATACCGCGAGACCCACGCTCACCGGCTCCAGATTTATCAGCAATAAACCAGCCAGCCGGAAGGGCCGAGC
GCAGAAGTGGTCCTGCAACTTTATCCGCCTCCATCCAGTCTATTAATTGTTGCCGGGAAGCTAGAGTAAG
TAGTTCGCCAGTTAATAGTTTGCGCAACGTTGTTGCCATTGCTACAGGCATCGTGGTGTCACGCTCGTCG
TTTGGTATGGCTTCATTCAGCTCCGGTTCCCAACGATCAAGGCGAGTTACATGATCCCCCATGTTGTGCA
AAAAAGCGGTTAGCTCCTTCGGTCCTCCGATCGTTGTCAGAAGTAAGTTGGCCGCAGTGTTATCACTCAT
GGTTATGGCAGCACTGCATAATTCTCTTACTGTCATGCCATCCGTAAGATGCTTTTCTGTGACTGGTGAG
TACTCAACCAAGTCATTCTGAGAATAGTGTATGCGGCGACCGAGTTGCTCTTGCCCGGCGTCAATACGGG
ATAATACCGCGCCACATAGCAGAACTTTAAAAGTGCTCATCATTGGAAAACGTTCTTCGGGGCGAAAACT
CTCAAGGATCTTACCGCTGTTGAGATCCAGTTCGATGTAACCCACTCGTGCACCCAACTGATCTTCAGCA
TCTTTTACTTTCACCAGCGTTTCTGGGTGAGCAAAAACAGGAAGGCAAAATGCCGCAAAAAAGGGAATAA
GGGCGACACGGAAATGTTGAATACTCATACTCTTCCTTTTTCAATATTATTGAAGCATTTATCAGGGTTA
TTGTCTCATGAGCGGATACATATTTGAATGTATTTAGAAAAATAAACAAATAGGGGTTCCGCGCACATTT
CCCCGAAAAGTGCCACCTGACGTC
Features (pLannotate 1.2.2; 22 found; start..end, strand, type, name):
     28..80      -  misc_feature   bom (fragment): basis of mobility region from pBR322
    235..614     +  enhancer       CMV enhancer: human cytomegalovirus immediate early enhancer
    615..818     +  promoter       CMV promoter: human cytomegalovirus (CMV) immediate early promoter
    814..847     +  LTR            5' LTR (truncated) (fragment): truncated 5' long terminal repeat (LTR) from HIV-1
    863..881     +  promoter       T7 promoter: promoter for bacteriophage T7 RNA polymerase
    980..1306    +  CDS            IGKV1-39 (fragment): KV139_HUMAN - Experimental evidence at protein level: Swiss-Prot protein existence level 1. V region of the variable domain of immunoglobulin light chains that participates in the antigen recognition (PubMed:24600447). Immunoglobulins, also known as antibodies, are membrane-bound or secreted glycoproteins produced by B lymphocytes. In the recognition phase of humoral immunity, the membrane-bound immunoglobulins serve as receptors which, upon binding of a specific antigen, trigger the clonal expansion and differentiation of B lymphocytes into immunoglobulins- secreting plasma cells. Secreted im
   1343..1663    +  CDS            IGKC: IGKC_HUMAN - Experimental evidence at protein level: Swiss-Prot protein existence level 1. Constant region of immunoglobulin light chains. Immunoglobulins, also known as antibodies, are membrane-bound or secreted glycoproteins produced by B lymphocytes. In the recognition phase of humoral immunity, the membrane-bound immunoglobulins serve as receptors which, upon binding of a specific antigen, trigger the clonal expansion and differentiation of B lymphocytes into immunoglobulins- secreting plasma cells. Secreted immunoglobulins mediate the effector phase of humoral immunity, which results in t
   1676..1810    +  CDS            HA (fragment): HEMA_I34A0 - Experimental evidence at protein level: Swiss-Prot protein existence level 1. Binds to sialic acid-containing receptors on the cell surface, bringing about the attachment of the virus particle to the cell. This attachment induces virion internalization either through clathrin-dependent endocytosis or through clathrin- and caveolin- independent pathway. Plays a major role in the determination of host range restriction and virulence. Class I viral fusion protein. Responsible for penetration of the virus into the cell cytoplasm by mediating the fusion of the membrane of the endocytos
   1894..2118    +  polyA_signal   bGH poly(A) signal: bovine growth hormone polyadenylation signal
   2122..2143    +  promoter       SV40 promoter (fragment): SV40 enhancer and early promoter
   2164..2592    +  rep_origin     f1 ori (sequence partly withheld): f1 bacteriophage origin of replication; arrow indicates direction of (+) strand synthesis
   2606..2935    +  promoter       SV40 promoter: SV40 enhancer and early promoter
   3002..3793    +  CDS            neo: KKA2_KLEPN - Also known as kan, nptII. Experimental evidence at protein level: Swiss-Prot protein existence level 1. Resistance to kanamycin, neomycin, paromomycin, ribostamycin, butirosin and gentamicin B. From Klebsiella pneumoniae.
   3817..3975    +  CDS            ble (fragment): BLE_KLEPN - Experimental evidence at protein level: Swiss-Prot protein existence level 1. Binding protein with a strong affinity to the bleomycin family of antibiotics. Binds to CL990; an antimitotic-antibiotic compound. From Klebsiella pneumoniae.
   3970..4091    +  polyA_signal   SV40 poly(A) signal: SV40 polyadenylation signal
   4164..4180    -  protein_bind   lac operator: The lac repressor binds to the lac operator to inhibit transcription in E. coli. This inhibition can be relieved by adding lactose or isopropyl-β-D-thiogalactopyranoside (IPTG). lac repressor encoded by lacI
   4188..4218    -  promoter       lac promoter: promoter for the E. coli lac operon
   4233..4254    -  protein_bind   CAP binding site: CAP binding activates transcription in the presence of cAMP. E. coli catabolite activator protein
   4267..4359    -  CDS            lacI (fragment): lac repressor; lacI; The lac repressor binds to the lac operator to inhibit transcription in E. coli. This inhibition can be relieved by adding lactose or isopropyl-β-D-thiogalactopyranoside (IPTG).
   4542..5130    -  rep_origin     ori: high-copy-number ColE1/pMB1/pBR322/pUC origin of replication
   5301..6161    -  CDS            AmpR: β-lactamase; bla; confers resistance to ampicillin, carbenicillin, and related antibiotics
   6162..6266    -  promoter       AmpR promoter: bla
