[The description below was written by a language model from this plasmid's Addgene catalogue record and pLannotate feature annotations shown in this document.]
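Description:
pcDNA3.1-MF3958 Light chain is a mammalian expression plasmid built on the Invitrogen pcDNA3.1 backbone that encodes the light chain of the anti-HER2 antibody fragment MF3958. It is maintained in E. coli through a high-copy ColE1/pUC-type origin and an ampicillin resistance gene (β-lactamase with its own promoter), and also carries an f1 phage origin. For mammalian cells, an SV40 early promoter drives a neomycin phosphotransferase gene followed by an SV40 polyadenylation signal, allowing G418 selection of stable transfectants.

The synthetic insert, introduced by Gibson assembly, carries an N-terminal signal peptide to direct the protein into the secretory pathway. The feature table identifies it as a human kappa light chain, with a variable region matching IGKV1-39 followed by the IGKC constant domain. The catalogue lists the T7 promoter as the promoter, but the annotation shows the standard pcDNA3.1 arrangement: the CMV immediate early enhancer and promoter lie upstream and would drive transcription in mammalian cells, with the T7 promoter sitting between CMV and the coding region, where it mainly serves as a sequencing primer site or for in vitro transcription. A bovine growth hormone polyadenylation signal terminates the transcript. The automated annotation also flags a short influenza haemagglutinin-like fragment just downstream of IGKC, and small HIV-1 LTR, ble and lacI fragments elsewhere; the catalogue does not mention these, and their significance is not stated. The sequenced record is slightly longer than the listed total size.

The plasmid is intended for co-expression with the matching MF3958 heavy chain construct so that the two chains assemble into the anti-HER2 MF3958 Fab. The associated work concerns combinatorial assembly of bispecific binders.
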