Addgene plasmid #216304: pcDNA3.1-MF3958 Light chain
Purpose: Expresses anti-HER2 MF3958 Light chain in mammalian cells. To be paired with MF3958 heavy chain to form the anti-HER2 MF3958 Fab
Depositing lab: Mark Howarth. Depositing organization: University of Oxford. Publication: SpyMask enables combinatorial assembly of bispecific binders. Driscoll CL, Keeble AH, Howarth MR. Nat Commun. 2024 Mar 16;15(1):2403. doi: 10.1038/s41467-024-46599-9. PubMed 38493197.
Backbone
  Vector backbone: pcDNA3.1
  Backbone manufacturer: Invitrogen
  Backbone size w/o insert (bp): 5428
  Total vector size (bp): 6160
  Vector type: Mammalian Expression, Affinity Reagent/ Antibody
  Selectable markers: Neomycin (select with G418)
Growth in bacteria
  Bacterial resistance: Ampicillin, 100 μg/mL
  Growth temperature: 37°C
  Growth strain: DH5alpha
  Copy number: High Copy
Gene/Insert
  Gene/Insert name: MF3958 Light chain
  Species: Synthetic
  Insert size (bp): 732
  Promoter: T7 promoter
  Tag / fusion protein: Signal peptide (N terminal on insert)
  Cloning method: Gibson Cloning
  Sequencing primers: 5′ T7F; 3′ T7R
Terms and licenses: Academic/Nonprofit Terms; Industry Terms: Not Available to Industry
How to cite: pcDNA3.1-MF3958 Light chain was a gift from Mark Howarth (Addgene plasmid # 216304 ; http://n2t.net/addgene:216304 ; RRID:Addgene_216304)
