>Addgene plasmid #216304 | pcDNA3.1-MF3958 Light chain | depositor partial sequence | sequence record 421708 | MF3958 Light chain
ATGGGGATCCTTCCCAGCCCTGGGATGCCTGCGCTGCTCTCCCTCGTGAGCCTTCTCTCCGTGCTGCTGA
TGGGTTGCGTAGCTGACATTCAAATGACACAGTCGCCATCTAGCCTGTCAGCTTCAGTAGGAGATCGTGT
GACCATCACCTGTCGTGCATCCCAAAGCATTAGCTCGTACCTTAATTGGTATCAACAGAAACCGGGAAAG
GCGCCCAAGCTTTTGATTTATGCAGCGTCCTCATTGCAGTCTGGAGTTCCATCCCGCTTTTCGGGATCTG
GCTCAGGCACTGACTTCACCCTGACAATCAGCAGCCTTCAACCCGAAGACTTCGCAACCTATTACTGCCA
ACAATCGTACTCTACGCCCCCTACGTTTGGGCAGGGTACTAAGGTTGAGATCAAGAGGACTGTGGCTGCA
CCATCTGTCTTCATCTTCCCGCCATCTGATGAGCAGTTGAAATCTGGAACTGCCTCTGTTGTGTGCCTGC
TGAATAACTTCTATCCCAGAGAGGCCAAAGTACAGTGGAAGGTGGATAACGCCCTCCAATCGGGTAACTC
CCAGGAGAGTGTCACAGAGCAGGACAGCAAGGACAGCACCTACAGCCTCAGCAGCACCCTGACGCTGAGC
AAAGCAGACTACGAGAAACACAAAGTCTACGCCTGCGAAGTCACCCATCAGGGCCTGAGCTCGCCCGTCA
CAAAGAGCTTCAACAGGGGAGAGTGTTGATAA
